Addgene plasmid #40509: pEMB018 / LRRK2_BC_1333_2148
Depositing lab: Michael J Fox Foundation MJFF. Depositing organization: Michael J Fox Foundation.
Backbone
  Vector backbone: pEMB018
  Backbone manufacturer: Emerald
  Vector type: Baculovirus
Growth in bacteria
  Bacterial resistance: Ampicillin, 100 μg/mL
  Growth temperature: 37°C
  Growth strain: Top10
  Copy number: High Copy
Gene/Insert
  Gene/Insert name: LRRK2
  Species: H. sapiens (human)
  Mutation: WT; aa1333_2148
  Entrez Gene: LRRK2 (a.k.a. AURA17, DARDARIN, PARK8, RIPK7, ROCO2)
  Promoter: polH
  Tag / fusion protein: 6xHis (N terminal on insert)
  Cloning method: Restriction Enzyme; 5′ cloning site BamHI (destroyed during cloning); 3′ cloning site HindIII (destroyed during cloning)
  Sequencing primers: 5′ DSP2466For:GAATTTCGTCGACAGATC; 3′ DSP2466Rev:AATAACCCGGATCAGCTT
Terms and licenses: Academic/Nonprofit Terms; Industry Terms
How to cite: pEMB018 / LRRK2_BC_1333_2148 was a gift from Michael J Fox Foundation MJFF (Addgene plasmid # 40509 ; http://n2t.net/addgene:40509 ; RRID:Addgene_40509)
