[The description below was written by a language model from this plasmid's Addgene catalogue record and pLannotate feature annotations shown in this document.]
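Description:
pEMB018 / LRRK2_BC_1333_2148 is a baculovirus transfer plasmid of about 9.9 kb, built on the Emerald pEMB018 backbone, for producing a fragment of human LRRK2 in insect cells. In bacteria it is maintained through a high-copy ColE1/pUC-type origin and selected with ampicillin via the β-lactamase gene and its own promoter. An f1 phage origin and a remnant of lacZα are also annotated in the backbone.

The expression cassette sits between two stretches of AcMNPV sequence: lef2 and ORF603 on one side, and a region containing part of ORF1629 on the other. These flanks are the homology arms that direct recombination of the cassette into the polyhedrin locus of a baculovirus genome, yielding recombinant virus. Within the arms, the very late polyhedrin (polH) promoter drives the wild-type LRRK2 coding segment for residues 1333–2148, annotated as a roughly 2.4 kb fragment. From general knowledge of the protein, this span covers the ROC GTPase, COR and kinase portion, although the record does not describe the domain content. Divergently oriented from polH, the late p6.9 promoter drives E. coli β-glucuronidase (GUS), which serves as a reporter for identifying recombinant virus.

The catalogue entry lists a 6xHis tag at the N terminus of the insert, whereas the feature table detects a six-histidine stretch just downstream of the LRRK2 fragment and no tag upstream. The tag position should therefore be checked against the sequence. The BamHI and HindIII cloning sites were destroyed during construction. The design suits expression and affinity purification of this Parkinson's disease-linked protein fragment, though the record does not state a specific application.
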