Features (pLannotate 1.2.2; 14 found; start..end, strand, type, name):
    329..453     +  CDS            lef2: baculovirus late expression factor 2
    491..1096    +  CDS            ORF603: baculovirus ORF603 protein
   1167..2972    -  CDS            GUS: β-glucuronidase; uidA (or gusA) from E. coli
   2987..3302    -  promoter       p6.9 promoter: Autographa californica p6.9; baculovirus late basic protein promoter
   3317..3408    +  promoter       polyhedrin promoter: polh from Autographa californica; promoter for the baculovirus polyhedrin gene
   3463..5910    +  CDS            LRRK2 (fragment): LRRK2_HUMAN - Also known as PARK8. Experimental evidence at protein level: Swiss-Prot protein existence level 1. Serine/threonine-protein kinase which phosphorylates a broad range of proteins involved in multiple processes such as neuronal plasticity, autophagy, and vesicle trafficking (PubMed:20949042, PubMed:22012985, PubMed:26824392, PubMed:29125462, PubMed:28720718, PubMed:29127255, PubMed:30398148, PubMed:29212815, PubMed:30635421, PubMed:21850687, PubMed:23395371, PubMed:17114044, PubMed:24687852, PubMed:26014385, PubMed:25201882). Is a key regulator of RAB GTPases by regulating the GTP/
   5934..5951    +  CDS            9xHis (fragment): 9xHis affinity tag
   5988..7345    +  misc_recomb    baculovirus recombination region (ORF1629): contains part of ORF1629
   7343..7420    -  CDS            P61 (fragment): P78_NPVAC - Experimental evidence at protein level: Swiss-Prot protein existence level 1. Plays a role in the transport of the nucleocapsids from the cytoplasm toward the host nucleus together with the host actin- polymerizing Arp2/3 complex. From Autographa californica nuclear polyhedrosis virus (AcMNPV).
   7608..8196    -  rep_origin     ori: high-copy-number ColE1/pMB1/pBR322/pUC origin of replication
   8367..9227    -  CDS            AmpR: β-lactamase; bla; confers resistance to ampicillin, carbenicillin, and related antibiotics
   9228..9332    -  promoter       AmpR promoter: bla
   9359..9814    +  rep_origin     f1 ori (sequence partly withheld): f1 bacteriophage origin of replication; arrow indicates direction of (+) strand synthesis
   9819..1       -  CDS            lacZα (fragment) (across the origin): LacZα fragment of β-galactosidase; lacZ fragment
>Addgene plasmid #40509 | pEMB018 / LRRK2_BC_1333_2148 | depositor full sequence | sequence record 52182 | pEMB018 / LRRK2_BC_1333_2148 sequence 9884 bps
GGAACGGCTCCGCCCACTATTAATGAAATTAAAAATTCCAATTTTAAAAAACGCAGCAAGAGAAACATTT
GTATGAAAGAATGCGTAGAAGGAAAGAAAAATGTCGTCGACATGCTGAACAACAAGATTAATATGCCTCC
GTGTATAAAAAAAATATTGAACGATTTGAAAGAAAACAATGTACCGCGCGGCGGTATGTACAGGAAGAGG
TTTATACTAAACTGTTACATTGCAAACGTGGTTTCGTGTGCCAAGTGTGAAAACCGATGTTTAATCAAGG
CTCTGACGCATTTCTACAACCACGACTCCAAGTGTGTGGGTGAAGTCATGCATCTTTTAATCAAATCCCA
AGATGTGTATAAACCACCAAACTGCCAAAAAATGAAAACTGTCGACAAGCTCTGTCCGTTTGCTGGCAAC
TGCAAGGGTCTCAATCCTATTTGTAATTATTGAATAATAAAACAATTATAAATGCTAAATTTGTTTTTTA
TTAACGATACAAACCAAACGCAACAAGAACATTTGTAGTATTATCTATAATTGAAAACGCGTAGTTATAA
TCGCTGAGGTAATATTTAAAATCATTTTCAAATGATTCACAGTTAATTTGCGACAATATAATTTTATTTT
CACATAAACTAGACGCCTTGTCGTCTTCTTCTTCGTATTCCTTCTCTTTTTCATTTTTCTCTTCATAAAA
ATTAACATAGTTATTATCGTATCCATATATGTATCTATCGTATAGAGTAAATTTTTTGTTGTCATAAATA
TATATGTCTTTTTTAATGGGGTGTATAGTACCGCTGCGCATAGTTTTTCTGTAATTTACAACAGTGCTAT
TTTCTGGTAGTTCTTCGGAGTGTGTTGCTTTAATTATTAAATTTATATAATCAATGAATTTGGGATCGTC
GGTTTTGTACAATATGTTGCCGGCATAGTACGCAGCTTCTTCTAGTTCAATTACACCATTTTTTAGCAGC
ACCGGATTAACATAACTTTCCAAAATGTTGTACGAACCGTTAAACAAAAACAGTTCACCTCCCTTTTCTA
TACTATTGTCTGCGAGCAGTTGTTTGTTGTTAAAAATAACAGCCATTGTAATGAGACGCACAAACTAATA
TCACAAACTGGAAATGTCTATCAATATATAGTTGCTGATCAGATCCTCATTGTTTGCCTCCCTGCTGCGG
TTTTTCACCGAAGTTCATGCCAGTCCAGCGTTTTTGCAGCAGAAAAGCCGCCGACTTCGGTTTGCGGTCG
CGAGTGAAGATCCCTTTCTTGTTACCGCCAACGCGCAATATGCCTTGCGAGGTCGCAAAATCGGCGAAAT
TCCATACCTGTTCACCGACGACGGCGCTGACGCGATCAAAGACGCGGTGATACATATCCAGCCATGCACA
CTGATACTCTTCACTCCACATGTCGGTGTACATTGAGTGCAGCCCGGCTAACGTATCCACGCCGTATTCG
GTGATGATAATCGGCTGATGCAGTTTCTCCTGCCAGGCCAGAAGTTCTTTTTCCAGTACCTTCTCTGCCG
TTTCCAAATCGCCGCTTTGGACATACCATCCGTAATAACGGTTCAGGCACAGCACATCAAAGAGATCGCT
GATGGTATCGGTGTGAGCGTCGCAGAACATTACATTGACGCAGGTGATCGGACGCGTCGGGTCGAGTTTA
CGCGTTGCTTCCGCCAGTGGCGCGAAATATTCCCGTGCACCTTGCGGACGGGTATCCGGTTCGTTGGCAA
TACTCCACATCACCACGCTTGGGTGGTTTTTGTCACGCGCTATCAGCTCTTTAATCGCCTGTAAGTGCGC
TTGCTGAGTTTCCCCGTTGACTGCCTCTTCGCTGTACAGTTCTTTCGGCTTGTTGCCCGCTTCGAAACCA
ATGCCTAAAGAGAGCGAAAAGCCGACAGCAGCAGTTTCATCAATCACCACGATGCCATGTTCATCTGCCC
AGTCGAGCATCTCTTCAGCGTAAGGGTAATGCGAGGTACGGTAGGAGTTGGCCCCAATCCAGTCCATTAA
TGCGTGGTCGTGCACCATCAGCACGTTATCGAATCCTTTGCCACGTAAGTCCGCATCTTCATGACGACCA
AAGCCAGTAAAGTAGAACGGTTTGTGGTTAATCAGGAACTGTTGGCCCTTCACTGCCACTGACCGGATGC
CGACGCGAAGCGGGTAGATATCACACTCTGTCTGGCTTTTGGCTGTGACGCACAGTTCATAGAGATAACC
TTCACCCGGTTGCCAGAGGTGCGGATTCACCACTTGCAAAGTCCCGCTAGTGCCTTGTCCAGTTGCAACC
ACCTGTTGATCCGCATCACGCAGTTCAACGCTGACATCACCATTGGCCACCACCTGCCAGTCAACAGACG
CGTGGTTACAGTCTTGCGCGACATGCGTCACCACGGTGATATCGTCCACCCAGGTGTTCGGCGTGGTGTA
GAGCATTACGCTGCGATGGATTCCGGCATAGTTAAAGAAATCATGGAAGTAAGACTGCTTTTTCTTGCCG
TTTTCGTCGGTAATCACCATTCCCGGCGGGATAGTCTGCCAGTTCAGTTCGTTGTTCACACAAACGGTGA
TACGTACACTTTTCCCGGCAATAACATACGGCGTGACATCGGCTTCAAATGGCGTATAGCCGCCCTGATG
CTCCATCACTTCCTGATTATTGACCCACACTTTGCCGTAATGAGTGACCGCATCGAAACGCAGCACGATA
CGCTGGCCTGCCCAACCTTTCGGTATAAAGACTTCGCGCTGATACCAGACGTTGCCCGCATAATTACGAA
TATCTGCATCGGCGAACTGATCGTTAAAACTGCCTGGCACAGCAATTGCCCGGCTTTCTTGTAACGCGCT
TTCCCACCAACGCTGATCAATTCCACAGTTTTCGCGATCCAGACTGAATGCCCACAGGCCGTCGAGTTTT
TTGATTTCACGGGTTGGGGTTTCTACAGGACGGACCATATTTATAGGTGTAATTTATGTAGCTGTAATTT
TTACCTTATTAATATTTTTTACGCTTTGCATTCGACGACTGAACTCCCAAATATATGTTTAACTCGTCTT
GGTCGTTTGAATTTTTGTTGCTGTGTTTCCTAATATTTTCCATCACCTTAAATATGTTATTGTAATCCTC
AATGTTGAACTTGCAATTGGACACGGCATAGTTTTCCATAGTCGTGTAAAACATGGTATTGGCTGCATTG
TAATACATCCGACTGAGCGGGTACGGATCTATGTGTTTGAGCAGCCTGTTCAAAAACTCTGCATCGTCGC
AAAACGGAATTTCGTCGACAGATCTGATCATGGAGATAATTAAAATGATAACCATCTCGCAAATAAATAA
GTATTTTACTGTTTTCGTAACAGTTTTGTAATAAAAAAACCTATAAATATAGGATCTATGCACCACCATC
ACCACCATCACCACTTGGTGCCCCGCGGATCCAATCGCATGAAGCTGATGATCGTCGGGAACACCGGTTC
TGGAAAGACAACCCTCTTGCAGCAGCTTATGAAGACTAAGAAGTCCGACTTGGGGATGCAGAGCGCCACT
GTGGGGATCGACGTGAAAGACTGGCCAATCCAAATCCGTGACAAGCGCAAGCGTGACTTAGTACTGAACG
TGTGGGACTTTGCCGGCAGGGAAGAGTTCTACTCTACGCATCCTCACTTCATGACTCAGCGTGCCCTCTA
TCTGGCAGTTTACGACCTCTCAAAGGGCCAGGCTGAGGTGGACGCCATGAAACCCTGGCTGTTTAACATC
AAGGCTCGTGCTTCCAGCTCCCCTGTGATCTTAGTCGGGACACACTTGGATGTTTCTGATGAGAAGCAGC
GTAAGGCATGTATGAGTAAGATCACCAAAGAGCTGTTGAACAAACGCGGCTTTCCCGCCATCCGTGATTA
CCACTTCGTCAACGCTACCGAGGAAAGCGACGCACTGGCCAAGTTACGTAAGACCATTATCAACGAAAGC
CTGAACTTCAAAATTCGCGACCAGCTGGTGGTCGGACAGCTGATCCCCGACTGCTACGTGGAACTTGAGA
AGATCATCCTGAGCGAGCGCAAGAATGTGCCTATCGAGTTTCCAGTGATCGATCGCAAACGTCTCCTCCA
GCTCGTGCGTGAGAATCAGCTGCAGCTCGACGAGAACGAGCTGCCTCATGCTGTGCACTTCCTTAACGAG
TCAGGTGTCCTCCTGCACTTCCAGGACCCGGCTCTCCAGCTGAGTGACCTCTATTTCGTGGAGCCAAAGT
GGCTCTGTAAAATTATGGCTCAAATCCTCACTGTCAAGGTAGAGGGCTGTCCAAAGCACCCAAAGGGCAT
CATCTCGCGTCGCGACGTGGAAAAGTTTCTCTCTAAGAAGCGCAAGTTTCCCAAGAACTACATGAGCCAG
TACTTTAAACTGTTGGAGAAGTTCCAGATCGCTCTGCCTATCGGCGAAGAGTACCTGTTGGTTCCTTCCT
CCCTGTCCGATCACCGCCCCGTGATTGAGCTGCCTCACTGCGAGAACAGCGAGATTATCATTCGCCTATA
CGAGATGCCGTACTTTCCGATGGGCTTCTGGTCAAGGCTCATCAATCGTCTGCTTGAAATCTCCCCATAT
ATGCTGAGCGGTCGTGAACGCGCTCTGAGGCCAAACCGGATGTACTGGCGCCAGGGGATTTACTTGAACT
GGTCCCCTGAGGCTTATTGTCTGGTGGGCTCGGAAGTCCTGGATAACCACCCCGAATCATTCCTGAAGAT
CACCGTTCCTTCCTGCCGTAAGGGTTGCATTCTATTGGGACAGGTGGTGGATCATATCGATTCCCTGATG
GAGGAGTGGTTCCCTGGCCTGTTGGAGATCGACATCTGTGGCGAGGGTGAGACCCTGCTGAAGAAGTGGG
CACTCTACAGTTTCAATGACGGCGAAGAACACCAGAAGATTCTGCTCGACGACCTCATGAAGAAGGCCGA
GGAGGGCGACCTGCTCGTGAACCCCGACCAGCCTAGGCTGACCATCCCCATCTCCCAGATTGCACCCGAC
CTTATCCTCGCTGACCTGCCTCGCAACATCATGCTGAACAATGACGAGCTGGAGTTTGAACAAGCACCCG
AGTTCCTGCTAGGCGACGGCTCTTTCGGTTCAGTTTACCGTGCTGCTTACGAGGGTGAAGAGGTTGCCGT
GAAGATTTTTAACAAGCACACTTCGCTCCGTCTGCTGCGTCAGGAGCTTGTGGTTCTCTGCCACCTGCAC
CACCCTTCCCTGATCTCCCTGCTGGCCGCCGGCATTAGGCCTCGCATGCTAGTGATGGAACTGGCCAGTA
AGGGTTCATTGGACCGCCTGCTGCAGCAGGACAAGGCTAGCCTGACCCGTACGCTCCAGCACCGTATCGC
CCTGCATGTGGCCGACGGACTGCGCTACTTGCACAGTGCCATGATCATTTATCGCGATCTGAAGCCTCAT
AATGTTCTTCTGTTCACGCTCTACCCAAACGCAGCTATCATTGCCAAAATTGCCGATTACGGCATAGCCC
AGTACTGCTGTCGTATGGGTATCAAGACTAGCGAGGGTACACCTGGGTTCCGCGCTCCCGAAGTCGCACG
CGGGAACGTGATCTACAACCAGCAGGCCGACGTGTACTCGTTTGGCCTGCTCCTGTATGACATTCTCACT
ACCGGAGGCCGGATTGTGGAGGGCCTGAAATTTCCCAACGAGTTCGACGAGCTGGAGATCCAGGGCAAGC
TGCCTGACCCCGTGAAGGAGTACGGTTGTGCACCCTGGCCTATGGTGGAGAAGCTCATTAAGCAGTGTCT
GAAGGAGAACCCTCAGGAACGCCCCACAAGCGCCCAGGTGTTCGACATTCTAAACTCTGCAGAGTTAGTG
TGTCTGACTAGGCGTATCTTACTCCCGAAGTAAAGCTTGCGGCCGCACTCGAGCACCACCACCACCACCA
CTAACCTAGGTAGCTGAGCGCATGCAAGCTGATCCGGGTTATTAGTACATTTATTAAGCGCTAGATTCTG
TGCGTTGTTGATTTACAGACAATTGTTGTACGTATTTTAATAATTCATTAAATTTATAATCTTTAGGGTG
GTATGTTAGAGCGAAAATCAAATGATTTTCAGCGTCTTTATATCTGAATTTAAATATTAAATCCTCAATA
GATTTGTAAAATAGGTTTCGATTAGTTTCAAACAAGGGTTGTTTTTCCGAACCGATGGCTGGACTATCTA
ATGGATTTTCGCTCAACGCCACAAAACTTGCCAAATCTTGTAGCAGCAATCTAGCTTTGTCGATATTCGT
TTGTGTTTTGTTTTGTAATAAAGGTTCGACGTCGTTCAAAATATTATGCGCTTTTGTATTTCTTTCATCA
CTGTCGTTAGTGTACAATTGACTCGACGTAAACACGTTAAATAGAGCTTGGACATATTTAACATCGGGCG
TGTTAGCTTTATTAGGCCGATTATCGTCGTCGTCCCAACCCTCGTCGTTAGAAGTTGCTTCCGAAGACGA
TTTTGCCATAGCCACACGACGCCTATTAATTGTGTCGGCTAACACGTCCGCGATCAAATTTGTAGTTGAG
CTTTTTGGAATTATTTCTGATTGCGGGCGTTTTTGGGCGGGTTTCAATCTAACTGTGCCCGATTTTAATT
CAGACAACACGTTAGAAAGCGATGGTGCAGGCGGTGGTAACATTTCAGACGGCAAATCTACTAATGGCGG
CGGTGGTGGAGCTGATGATAAATCTACCATCGGTGGAGGCGCAGGCGGGGCTGGCGGCGGAGGCGGAGGC
GGAGGTGGTGGCGGTGATGCAGACGGCGGTTTAGGCTCAAATGTCTCTTTAGGCAACACAGTCGGCACCT
CAACTATTGTACTGGTTTCGGGCGCCGTTTTTGGTTTGACCGGTCTGAGACGAGTGCGATTTTTTTCGTT
TCTAATAGCTTCCAACAATTGTTGTCTGTCGTCTAAAGGTGCAGCGGGTTGAGGTTCCGTCGGCATTGGT
GGAGCGGGCGGCAATTCAGACATCGATGGTGGTGGTGGTGGTGGAGGCGCTGGAATGTTAGGCACGGGAG
AAGGTGGTGGCGGCGGTGCCGCCGGTATAATTTGTTCTGGTTTAGTTTGTTCGCGCACGATTGTGGGCAC
CGGCGCAGGCGCCGCTGGCTGCACAACGGAAGGTCGTCTGCTTCGAGGCAGCGCTTGGGGTGGTGGCAAT
TCAATATTATAATTGGAATACAAATCGTAAAAATCTGCTATAAGCATTGTAATTTCGCTATCGTTTACCG
TGCCGATATTTAACAACCGCTCAATGTAAGCAATTGTATTGTAAAGAGATTGTCTCAAGCTCGGATCGAT
CCCGCACGCCGATAACAAGCCTTTTCATTTTTACTACAGCATTGTAGTGGCGAGACACTTCGCTGTCGTC
GAGGTTTAAACGCTTCCTCGCTCACTGACTCGCTGCGCTCGGTCGTTCGGCTGCGGCGAGCGGTATCAGC
TCACTCAAAGGCGGTAATACGGTTATCCACAGAATCAGGGGATAACGCAGGAAAGAACATGTGAGCAAAA
GGCCAGCAAAAGGCCAGGAACCGTAAAAAGGCCGCGTTGCTGGCGTTTTTCCATAGGCTCCGCCCCCCTG
ACGAGCATCACAAAAATCGACGCTCAAGTCAGAGGTGGCGAAACCCGACAGGACTATAAAGATACCAGGC
GTTTCCCCCTGGAAGCTCCCTCGTGCGCTCTCCTGTTCCGACCCTGCCGCTTACCGGATACCTGTCCGCC
TTTCTCCCTTCGGGAAGCGTGGCGCTTTCTCATAGCTCACGCTGTAGGTATCTCAGTTCGGTGTAGGTCG
TTCGCTCCAAGCTGGGCTGTGTGCACGAACCCCCCGTTCAGCCCGACCGCTGCGCCTTATCCGGTAACTA
TCGTCTTGAGTCCAACCCGGTAAGACACGACTTATCGCCACTGGCAGCAGCCACTGGTAACAGGATTAGC
AGAGCGAGGTATGTAGGCGGTGCTACAGAGTTCTTGAAGTGGTGGCCTAACTACGGCTACACTAGAAGGA
CAGTATTTGGTATCTGCGCTCTGCTGAAGCCAGTTACCTTCGGAAAAAGAGTTGGTAGCTCTTGATCCGG
CAAACAAACCACCGCTGGTAGCGGTGGTTTTTTTGTTTGCAAGCAGCAGATTACGCGCAGAAAAAAAGGA
TCTCAAGAAGATCCTTTGATCTTTTCTACGGGGTCTGACGCTCAGTGGAACGAAAACTCACGTTAAGGGA
TTTTGGTCATGAGATTATCAAAAAGGATCTTCACCTAGATCCTTTTAAATTAAAAATGAAGTTTTAAATC
AATCTAAAGTATATATGAGTAAACTTGGTCTGACAGTTACCAATGCTTAATCAGTGAGGCACCTATCTCA
GCGATCTGTCTATTTCGTTCATCCATAGTTGCCTGACTCCCCGTCGTGTAGATAACTACGATACGGGAGG
GCTTACCATCTGGCCCCAGTGCTGCAATGATACCGCGAGACCCACGCTCACCGGCTCCAGATTTATCAGC
AATAAACCAGCCAGCCGGAAGGGCCGAGCGCAGAAGTGGTCCTGCAACTTTATCCGCCTCCATCCAGTCT
ATTAATTGTTGCCGGGAAGCTAGAGTAAGTAGTTCGCCAGTTAATAGTTTGCGCAACGTTGTTGCCATTG
CTACAGGCATCGTGGTGTCACGCTCGTCGTTTGGTATGGCTTCATTCAGCTCCGGTTCCCAACGATCAAG
GCGAGTTACATGATCCCCCATGTTGTGCAAAAAAGCGGTTAGCTCCTTCGGTCCTCCGATCGTTGTCAGA
AGTAAGTTGGCCGCAGTGTTATCACTCATGGTTATGGCAGCACTGCATAATTCTCTTACTGTCATGCCAT
CCGTAAGATGCTTTTCTGTGACTGGTGAGTACTCAACCAAGTCATTCTGAGAATAGTGTATGCGGCGACC
GAGTTGCTCTTGCCCGGCGTCAATACGGGATAATACCGCGCCACATAGCAGAACTTTAAAAGTGCTCATC
ATTGGAAAACGTTCTTCGGGGCGAAAACTCTCAAGGATCTTACCGCTGTTGAGATCCAGTTCGATGTAAC
CCACTCGTGCACCCAACTGATCTTCAGCATCTTTTACTTTCACCAGCGTTTCTGGGTGAGCAAAAACAGG
AAGGCAAAATGCCGCAAAAAAGGGAATAAGGGCGACACGGAAATGTTGAATACTCATACTCTTCCTTTTT
CAATATTATTGAAGCATTTATCAGGGTTATTGTCTCATGAGCGGATACATATTTGAATGTATTTAGAAAA
ATAAACAAATAGGGGTTCCGCGCACATTTCCCCGAAAAGTGCCACCTG
[124 nt withheld, positions 9359-9482]
C
[91 nt withheld, positions 9484-9574]
A
[49 nt withheld, positions 9576-9624]
CCTTTGACGTTGGAGTCCACGTTCTTT
[37 nt withheld, positions 9652-9688]
ACCCTATCTCGGTCTATTCTTTTGATTTATAAGGGATTTTGCCGATTTCGGCCTATTGGTTAAAAAATGA
GCTGATTTAACAAAAATTTAACGCGAATTTTAACAAAATATTAACGTTTACAATTTCCCATTCGCCATTC
AGGCTGCGCAACTGTTGGGAAGGGCGATCGGTGCGGGCCTCTTCGCTATTACGCCA
