>Addgene plasmid #40509 | pEMB018 / LRRK2_BC_1333_2148 | addgene partial sequence | sequence record 54018 | DSP2466For 5'-GAATTTCGTCGACAGATC-3'
CTCGCAATAAATAAGTATTTTACTGTTTTCGTAACAGTTTTGTAATAAAAAAACCTATAAATATAGGATC
TATGCACCACCATCACCACCATCACCACTTGGTGCCCCGCGGATCCAATCGCATGAAGCTGATGATCGTC
GGGAACACCGGTTCTGGAAAGACAACCCTCTTGCAGCAGCTTATGAAGACTAAGAAGTCCGACTTGGGGA
TGCAGAGCGCCACTGTGGGGATCGACGTGAAAGACTGGCCAATCCAAATCCGTGACAAGCGCAAGCGTGA
CTTAGTACTGAACGTGTGGGACTTTGCCGGCAGGGAAGAGTTCTACTCTACGCATCCTCACTTCATGACT
CAGCGTGCCCTCTATCTGGCAGTTTACGACCTCTCAAAGGGCCAGGCTGAGGTGGACGCCATGAAACCCT
GGCTGTTTAACATCAAGGCTCGTGCTTCCAGCTCCCCTGTGATCTTAGTCGGGACACACTTGGATGTTTC
TGATGAGAAGCAGCGTAAGGCATGTATGAGTAAGATCACCAAAGAGCTGTTGAACAAACGCGGCTTTCCC
GCCATCCGTGATTACCACTTCGTCAACGCTACCGAGGAAAGCGACGCACTGGCCAAGTTACGTAAGACCA
TTATCAACGAAAGCCTGAACTTCAAAATTCGCGACCAGCTGGTGGTCGGACAGCTGATCCCCGACTGCTA
CGTGGAACTTGAGAAGATCATCCTGAGCGAGCGCAAGAATGTGCCTATCGAGTTTCCAGTGATCGATCGC
AAACGTCTCCTCCAGCTCGTGCGTGAGAATCAGCTGCAGCTCGACGAGAACGAGCTGCCTCATGCTGTGC
ACTTCCTTAACGAGT
