>Addgene plasmid #40509 | pEMB018 / LRRK2_BC_1333_2148 | addgene partial sequence | sequence record 54019 | DSP2466Rev 5'-AATAACCCGGATCAGCTT-3'
GTGGTGGTGGTGCTCGAGTGCGGCCGCAAGCTTTACTTCGGGAGTAAGATACGCCTAGTCAGACACACTA
ACTCTGCAGAGTTTAGAATGTCGAACACCTGGGCGCTTGTGGGGCGTTCCTGAGGGTTCTCCTTCAGACA
CTGCTTAATGAGCTTCTCCACCATAGGCCAGGGTGCACAACCGTACTCCTTCACGGGGTCAGGCAGCTTG
CCCTGGATCTCCAGCTCGTCGAACTCGTTGGGAAATTTCAGGCCCTCCACAATCCGGCCTCCGGTAGTGA
GAATGTCATACAGGAGCAGGCCAAACGAGTACACGTCGGCCTGCTGGTTGTAGATCACGTTCCCGCGTGC
GACTTCGGGAGCGCGGAACCCAGGTGTACCCTCGCTAGTCTTGATACCCATACGACAGCAGTACTGGGCT
ATGCCGTAATCGGCAATTTTGGCAATGATAGCTGCGTTTGGGTAGAGCGTGAACAGAAGAACATTATGAG
GCTTCAGATCGCGATAAATGATCATGGCACTGTGCAAGTAGCGCAGTCCGTCGGCCACATGCAGGGCGAT
ACGGTGCTGGAGCGTACGGGTCAGGCTAGCCTTGTCCTGCTGCAGCAGGCGGTCCAATGAACCCTTACTG
GCCAGTTCCATCACTAGCATGCGAGGCCTAATGCCGGCGGCCAGCAGGGAGATCAGGGAAGGGTGGTGCA
GGTGGCAGAGAACCACAAGCTCCTGACGCAGCAGACGGAGCGAAGTGTGCTTGTTAAAAATCTTCACGGC
AACCTCTTCACCCTCGTAAGCAGCACGGTAAACTGAACCGAAAGAGCCGT
